Addgene plasmid #91593: pPN060
Purpose: Express sgRNA targeting human CYP26B1
Depositing lab: Lindy Barrett. Depositing organization: Broad Institute. Publication: A Scaled Framework for CRISPR Editing of Human Pluripotent Stem Cells to Study Psychiatric Disease. Hazelbaker DZ, Beccard A, Bara AM, Dabkowski N, Messana A, Mazzucato P, Lam D, Manning D, Eggan K, Barrett LE. Stem Cell Reports. 2017 Oct 10;9(4):1315-1327. doi: 10.1016/j.stemcr.2017.09.006. PubMed 29020615.
Backbone
  Vector backbone: pUC19-U6 promoter
  Vector type: CRISPR
Growth in bacteria
  Bacterial resistance: Ampicillin, 100 μg/mL
  Growth temperature: 37°C
  Growth strain: DH5alpha
  Copy number: High Copy
Gene/Insert
  Gene/Insert name: CYP26B1 (alt name: NM_019885.3)
  gRNA/shRNA sequence: TCCAGGCGCGCAGTGTGTCC
  Species: H. sapiens (human)
  Insert size (bp): 21
  Entrez Gene: CYP26B1 (a.k.a. CYP26A2, P450RAI-2, P450RAI2, RHFCA)
  Promoter: U6
  Cloning method: Restriction Enzyme; 5′ cloning site BbsI (destroyed during cloning); 3′ cloning site BbsI (destroyed during cloning)
  Sequencing primers: 5′ M13F (-21)
Terms and licenses: Academic/Nonprofit Terms; Industry Terms: Not Available to Industry
How to cite: pPN060 was a gift from Lindy Barrett (Addgene plasmid # 91593 ; http://n2t.net/addgene:91593 ; RRID:Addgene_91593)
