[The description below was written by a language model from this plasmid's Addgene catalogue record and pLannotate feature annotations shown in this document.]
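Description:
pPN060 is a small (about 3.0 kb) CRISPR guide RNA expression plasmid built on a pUC19 backbone carrying a human U6 promoter. It is propagated in E. coli from the high-copy ColE1/pUC origin and selected with ampicillin through the β-lactamase (AmpR) gene and its native promoter. The rest of the backbone consists of pUC19 remnants: fragments of lacZα and the multiple cloning site, the lac promoter, operator and CAP binding site, and short annotated fragments of lacI, rop and the bom region. These have no role in the function of the guide cassette. The plasmid carries no mammalian selection marker or reporter and no Cas9 coding sequence, so the nuclease must be provided separately.

The payload is a single sgRNA cassette. The RNA polymerase III U6 promoter drives a roughly 20-nucleotide spacer directed against human CYP26B1, a cytochrome P450 family gene also known as P450RAI-2. The spacer is fused directly to the Streptococcus pyogenes Cas9 guide RNA scaffold. In the feature table the spacer falls in the unannotated gap between the U6 promoter and the scaffold. It was inserted through BbsI sites, which were destroyed during cloning, as is typical for annealed-oligonucleotide guide cloning with this type IIS enzyme.

The plasmid is intended for transient delivery into human cells together with SpCas9 to target the CYP26B1 locus. The associated publication describes a scaled framework for CRISPR editing of human pluripotent stem cells to study genes relevant to psychiatric disease, so pPN060 appears to be one of a series of gene-specific guide plasmids from that work.
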