Features (pLannotate 1.2.2; 13 found; start..end, strand, type, name):
      1..241     +  promoter       U6 promoter: RNA polymerase III promoter for human U6 snRNA
    271..346     +  misc_RNA       gRNA scaffold: guide RNA scaffold for the Streptococcus pyogenes CRISPR/Cas9 system
    395..411     -  protein_bind   lac operator: The lac repressor binds to the lac operator to inhibit transcription in E. coli. This inhibition can be relieved by adding lactose or isopropyl-β-D-thiogalactopyranoside (IPTG). lac repressor encoded by lacI
    419..449     -  promoter       lac promoter: promoter for the E. coli lac operon
    464..485     -  protein_bind   CAP binding site: CAP binding activates transcription in the presence of cAMP. E. coli catabolite activator protein
    498..590     -  CDS            lacI (fragment): lac repressor; lacI; The lac repressor binds to the lac operator to inhibit transcription in E. coli. This inhibition can be relieved by adding lactose or isopropyl-β-D-thiogalactopyranoside (IPTG).
    773..1361    -  rep_origin     ori: high-copy-number ColE1/pMB1/pBR322/pUC origin of replication
   1532..2392    -  CDS            AmpR: β-lactamase; bla; confers resistance to ampicillin, carbenicillin, and related antibiotics
   2393..2497    -  promoter       AmpR promoter: bla
   2592..2627    +  CDS            rop (fragment): Rop protein, which maintains plasmids at low copy number; rop
   2729..2828    +  misc_feature   bom (fragment): basis of mobility region from pBR322
   2834..2991    -  CDS            lacZα (fragment): LacZα fragment of β-galactosidase; lacZ fragment
   2988..3014    +  misc_feature   MCS (fragment): pUC18/19 multiple cloning site
>Addgene plasmid #91593 | pPN060 | addgene full sequence | sequence record 180153 | Addgene NGS Result
GAGGGCCTATTTCCCATGATTCCTTCATATTTGCATATACGATACAAGGCTGTTAGAGAGATAATTGGAA
TTAATTTGACTGTAAACACAAAGATATTAGTACAAAATACGTGACGTAGAAAGTAATAATTTCTTGGGTA
GTTTGCAGTTTTAAAATTATGTTTTAAAATGGACTATCATATGCTTACCGTAACTTGAAAGTATTTCGAT
TTCTTGGCTTTATATATCTTGTGGAAAGGACGAAACACCGTCCAGGCGCGCAGTGTGTCCGTTTTAGAGC
TAGAAATAGCAAGTTAAAATAAGGCTAGTCCGTTATCAACTTGAAAAAGTGGCACCGAGTCGGTGCTTTT
TTAAGCTTGGCGTAATCATGGTCATAGCTGTTTCCTGTGTGAAATTGTTATCCGCTCACAATTCCACACA
ACATACGAGCCGGAAGCATAAAGTGTAAAGCCTGGGGTGCCTAATGAGTGAGCTAACTCACATTAATTGC
GTTGCGCTCACTGCCCGCTTTCCAGTCGGGAAACCTGTCGTGCCAGCTGCATTAATGAATCGGCCAACGC
GCGGGGAGAGGCGGTTTGCGTATTGGGCGCTCTTCCGCTTCCTCGCTCACTGACTCGCTGCGCTCGGTCG
TTCGGCTGCGGCGAGCGGTATCAGCTCACTCAAAGGCGGTAATACGGTTATCCACAGAATCAGGGGATAA
CGCAGGAAAGAACATGTGAGCAAAAGGCCAGCAAAAGGCCAGGAACCGTAAAAAGGCCGCGTTGCTGGCG
TTTTTCCATAGGCTCCGCCCCCCTGACGAGCATCACAAAAATCGACGCTCAAGTCAGAGGTGGCGAAACC
CGACAGGACTATAAAGATACCAGGCGTTTCCCCCTGGAAGCTCCCTCGTGCGCTCTCCTGTTCCGACCCT
GCCGCTTACCGGATACCTGTCCGCCTTTCTCCCTTCGGGAAGCGTGGCGCTTTCTCATAGCTCACGCTGT
AGGTATCTCAGTTCGGTGTAGGTCGTTCGCTCCAAGCTGGGCTGTGTGCACGAACCCCCCGTTCAGCCCG
ACCGCTGCGCCTTATCCGGTAACTATCGTCTTGAGTCCAACCCGGTAAGACACGACTTATCGCCACTGGC
AGCAGCCACTGGTAACAGGATTAGCAGAGCGAGGTATGTAGGCGGTGCTACAGAGTTCTTGAAGTGGTGG
CCTAACTACGGCTACACTAGAAGAACAGTATTTGGTATCTGCGCTCTGCTGAAGCCAGTTACCTTCGGAA
AAAGAGTTGGTAGCTCTTGATCCGGCAAACAAACCACCGCTGGTAGCGGTGGTTTTTTTGTTTGCAAGCA
GCAGATTACGCGCAGAAAAAAAGGATCTCAAGAAGATCCTTTGATCTTTTCTACGGGGTCTGACGCTCAG
TGGAACGAAAACTCACGTTAAGGGATTTTGGTCATGAGATTATCAAAAAGGATCTTCACCTAGATCCTTT
TAAATTAAAAATGAAGTTTTAAATCAATCTAAAGTATATATGAGTAAACTTGGTCTGACAGTTACCAATG
CTTAATCAGTGAGGCACCTATCTCAGCGATCTGTCTATTTCGTTCATCCATAGTTGCCTGACTCCCCGTC
GTGTAGATAACTACGATACGGGAGGGCTTACCATCTGGCCCCAGTGCTGCAATGATACCGCGAGACCCAC
GCTCACCGGCTCCAGATTTATCAGCAATAAACCAGCCAGCCGGAAGGGCCGAGCGCAGAAGTGGTCCTGC
AACTTTATCCGCCTCCATCCAGTCTATTAATTGTTGCCGGGAAGCTAGAGTAAGTAGTTCGCCAGTTAAT
AGTTTGCGCAACGTTGTTGCCATTGCTACAGGCATCGTGGTGTCACGCTCGTCGTTTGGTATGGCTTCAT
TCAGCTCCGGTTCCCAACGATCAAGGCGAGTTACATGATCCCCCATGTTGTGCAAAAAAGCGGTTAGCTC
CTTCGGTCCTCCGATCGTTGTCAGAAGTAAGTTGGCCGCAGTGTTATCACTCATGGTTATGGCAGCACTG
CATAATTCTCTTACTGTCATGCCATCCGTAAGATGCTTTTCTGTGACTGGTGAGTACTCAACCAAGTCAT
TCTGAGAATAGTGTATGCGGCGACCGAGTTGCTCTTGCCCGGCGTCAATACGGGATAATACCGCGCCACA
TAGCAGAACTTTAAAAGTGCTCATCATTGGAAAACGTTCTTCGGGGCGAAAACTCTCAAGGATCTTACCG
CTGTTGAGATCCAGTTCGATGTAACCCACTCGTGCACCCAACTGATCTTCAGCATCTTTTACTTTCACCA
GCGTTTCTGGGTGAGCAAAAACAGGAAGGCAAAATGCCGCAAAAAAGGGAATAAGGGCGACACGGAAATG
TTGAATACTCATACTCTTCCTTTTTCAATATTATTGAAGCATTTATCAGGGTTATTGTCTCATGAGCGGA
TACATATTTGAATGTATTTAGAAAAATAAACAAATAGGGGTTCCGCGCACATTTCCCCGAAAAGTGCCAC
CTGACGTCTAAGAAACCATTATTATCATGACATTAACCTATAAAAATAGGCGTATCACGAGGCCCTTTCG
TCTCGCGCGTTTCGGTGATGACGGTGAAAACCTCTGACACATGCAGCTCCCGGAGACGGTCACAGCTTGT
CTGTAAGCGGATGCCGGGAGCAGACAAGCCCGTCAGGGCGCGTCAGCGGGTGTTGGCGGGTGTCGGGGCT
GGCTTAACTATGCGGCATCAGAGCAGATTGTACTGAGAGTGCACCATATGCGGTGTGAAATACCGCACAG
ATGCGTAAGGAGAAAATACCGCATCAGGCGCCATTCGCCATTCAGGCTGCGCAACTGTTGGGAAGGGCGA
TCGGTGCGGGCCTCTTCGCTATTACGCCAGCTGGCGAAAGGGGGATGTGCTGCAAGGCGATTAAGTTGGG
TAACGCCAGGGTTTTCCCAGTCACGACGTTGTAAAACGACGGCCAGTGAATTCGAGCTCGGTACCCGGGG
ATCCGTTAATTAA
